Addgene plasmid #137090: pL2-G
Purpose: iFLinkC Linker cloning
Depositing lab: Viktor Stein. Depositing organization: Technische Universitaet Darmstadt. Publication: iFLinkC: an iterative functional linker cloning strategy for the combinatorial assembly and recombination of linker peptides with functional domains. Grawe A, Ranglack J, Weyrich A, Stein V. Nucleic Acids Res. 2020 Jan 11. pii: 5700546. doi: 10.1093/nar/gkz1210. PubMed 31925441.
Backbone
  Vector backbone: pL2
  Vector type: Synthetic Biology
Growth in bacteria
  Bacterial resistance: Kanamycin, 50 μg/mL
  Growth temperature: 37°C
  Growth strain: DH5alpha
  Copy number: High Copy
Gene/Insert
  Gene/Insert name: G (alt names: Short: G Linker (1); G)
  Species: Synthetic
  Cloning method: Unknown
Terms and licenses: Academic/Nonprofit Terms; Industry Terms: Not Available to Industry
How to cite: pL2-G was a gift from Viktor Stein (Addgene plasmid # 137090 ; http://n2t.net/addgene:137090 ; RRID:Addgene_137090)
