[The description below was written by a language model from this plasmid's Addgene catalogue record and pLannotate feature annotations shown in this document.]
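Description:
pL2-G is a small (about 2 kb) bacterial cloning plasmid built on the pL2 backbone and classed as a synthetic biology vector. It belongs to the iFLinkC (iterative functional linker cloning) system, a strategy for the combinatorial assembly and recombination of linker peptides with functional protein domains. Its role in that system is to store a single linker element. The insert, "G", is a synthetic sequence described in the record as a short G linker of one unit, presumably encoding a single glycine residue, although the record does not spell this out. An insert this short is not picked up by automated annotation, so it does not appear in the feature table. The restriction sites or flanking sequences used for iterative assembly are also not listed, and the cloning method is recorded as unknown.

The annotated features are almost entirely maintenance functions. A high-copy ColE1/pUC-type origin drives replication in E. coli, consistent with the high copy number stated in the catalogue. A complete KanR gene, aph(3')-Ia encoding an aminoglycoside phosphotransferase, provides kanamycin selection. The remaining hits are short fragments: a piece of the RSF1030 origin, a piece of the rop coding sequence and a partial AmpR promoter. These are probably remnants of the backbone's construction or partial sequence matches rather than functional elements. No promoter driving expression of the insert is annotated, which fits a storage or donor plasmid rather than an expression vector. In practice, pL2-G would supply a minimal linker part to be combined with other linker and domain modules when building fusion-protein libraries with varied linker composition and length.
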