Features (pLannotate 1.2.2; 5 found; start..end, strand, type, name):
     36..95      +  rep_origin     RSF ori (fragment): Plasmids containing the RSF 1030 origin of replication can be propagated in E. coli cells that contain additional plasmids with compatible origins.
    229..263     -  CDS            rop (fragment): Rop protein, which maintains plasmids at low copy number; rop
    358..415     +  promoter       AmpR promoter (fragment): bla
    424..1239    -  CDS            KanR: aminoglycoside phosphotransferase; aph(3')-Ia; confers resistance to kanamycin in bacteria or G418 (Geneticin®) in eukaryotes
   1367..1954    +  rep_origin     ori: high-copy-number ColE1/pMB1/pBR322/pUC origin of replication
>Addgene plasmid #137090 | pL2-G | addgene full sequence | sequence record 272196 | Addgene NGS Result
GCGGCCTTTTTACGGTTCCTGGCCTTTTGCTGGCCTTTTGCTCACATGTTCTTTCCTGCGTTATCCCCTG
ATTCTGTGGATAACCGTATTACCGCCAATTGGCTCGCCGCAGCCGAACGACCGAGCGCAGCGAGTCACCC
GAAGACCATTTTGGACGCCAGCAGTGGGGCATTGCATCCAGCCCCGAGCAAAAGGAGACCCCTGACTAGT
CTCCGGGAGCTGCATGTGTCAGAGGTTTTCACCGTCATCACCGAAACGCGCGACACGAAAGGGCCTCGTG
ATACGCCTATTTTTATAGGTTAATGTCATGATAATAATGGTTTCTTAGACGTCAGGTGGCCTTTTCGGGG
AAATGTGCGCGGAACCCCTATTTGTTTATTTTTCTAAATACATTCAAATATGTATCCGCTCATGAATTAA
TTCTTAGAAAAACTCATCGAGCATCAAATGAAACTGCAATTTATTCATATCAGGATTATCAATACCATAT
TTTTGAAAAAGCCGTTTCTGTAATGAAGGAGAAAACTCACCGAGGCAGTTCCATAGGATGGCAAGATCCT
GGTATCGGTCTGCGATTCCGACTCGTCCAACATCAATACAACCTATTAATTTCCCCTCGTCAAAAATAAG
GTTATCAAGTGAGAAATCACCATGAGTGACGACTGAATCCGGTGAGAATGGCAAAAGTTTATGCATTTCT
TTCCAGACTTGTTCAACAGGCCAGCCATTACGCTCGTCATCAAAATCACTCGCATCAACCAAACCGTTAT
TCATTCGTGATTGCGCCTGAGCCAGACGAAATACGCGGTCGCTGTTAAAAGGACAATTACAAACAGGAAT
CGAATGCAACCGGCGCAGGAACACCGCCAGCGCATCAACAATATTTTCACCTGAATCAGGATATTCTTCT
AATACCTGGAATGCTGTTTTCCCTGGGATCGCCGTGGTGAGTAACCATGCATCATCAGGAGTACGGATAA
AATGCTTGATGGTCGGAAGAGGCATAAATTCCGTCAGCCAGTTTAGTCTGACCATCTCATCTGTAACATC
ATTGGCAACGCTACCTTTGCCATGTTTCAGAAACAACTCTGGCGCATCGGGCTTCCCATACAATCGATAG
ATTGTCGCACCTGATTGCCCGACATTATCGCGAGCCCATTTATACCCATATAAATCAGCATCCATGTTGG
AATTTAATCGCGGCCTAGAGCAAGACGTTTCCCGTTGAATATGGCTCATAACACCCCTTGTATTACTGTT
TATGTAAGCAGACAGTTTTATTGTGAATTCTCATGACCAAAATCCCTTAACGTGAGTTTTCGTTCCACTG
AGCGTCAGACCCCGTAGAAAAGATCAAAGGATCTTCTTGAGATCCTTTTTTTCTGCGCGTAATCTGCTGC
TTGCAAACAAAAAAACCACCGCTACCAGCGGTGGTTTGTTTGCCGGATCAAGAGCTACCAACTCTTTTTC
CGAAGGTAACTGGCTTCAGCAGAGCGCAGATACCAAATACTGTTCTTCTAGTGTAGCCGTAGTTAGGCCA
CCACTTCAAGAACTCTGTAGCACCGCCTACATACCTCGCTCTGCTAATCCTGTTACCAGTGGCTGCTGCC
AGTGGCGATAAGTCGTGTCTTACCGGGTTGGACTCAAGACGATAGTTACCGGATAAGGCGCAGCGGTCGG
GCTGAACGGGGGGTTCGTGCACACAGCCCAGCTTGGAGCGAACGACCTACACCGAACTGAGATACCTACA
GCGTGAGCTATGAGAAAGCGCCACGCTTCCCGAAGGGAGAAAGGCGGACAGGTATCCGGTAAGCGGCAGG
GTCGGAACAGGAGAGCGCACGAGGGAGCTTCCAGGGGGAAACGCCTGGTATCTTTATAGTCCTGTCGGGT
TTCGCCACCTCTGACTTGAGCGTCGATTTTTGTGATCTCGTCAGGGGGGCGGAGCCTATGGAAAAACGCC
AGCAAC
